Addgene plasmid #142554: TFORF0195
Purpose: Lentiviral vector for overexpressing transcription factor ORFs with unique 24-bp barcodes. Barcodes facilitate identification of transcription factors in pooled screens.
Depositing lab: Feng Zhang. Depositing organization: Broad Institute. Publication: A transcription factor atlas of directed differentiation. Joung J, Ma S, Tay T, Geiger-Schuller KR, Kirchgatterer PC, Verdine VK, Guo B, Arias-Garcia MA, Allen WE, Singh A, Kuksenko O, Abudayyeh OO, Gootenberg JS, Fu Z, Macrae RK, Buenrostro JD, Regev A, Zhang F. Cell. 2023 Jan 5;186(1):209-229.e26. doi: 10.1016/j.cell.2022.11.026. PubMed 36608654.
Backbone
  Vector backbone: pLX_TRC317
  Backbone manufacturer: Broad Institute Genetic Perturbation Platform
  Backbone size w/o insert (bp): 8264
  Vector type: Mammalian Expression, Lentiviral
  Selectable markers: Puromycin
Growth in bacteria
  Bacterial resistance: Ampicillin, 100 μg/mL
  Growth temperature: 37°C
  Growth strain: NEB Stable
  Copy number: High Copy
Gene/Insert
  Gene/Insert name: RFX7
  Species: H. sapiens (human)
  Insert size (bp): 4193
  Entrez Gene: RFX7 (a.k.a. RFXDC2)
  Promoter: EF1a
  Cloning method: Unknown
  Sequencing primers: 5′ GGGTGGAGACTGAAGTTAGGCCAG; 3′ CACATAGCGTAAAAGGAGCAACATAG
Terms and licenses: Academic/Nonprofit Terms; Industry Terms: Not Available to Industry
Depositor comments: XM_017022508,XM_011521925,XM_017022507,ENST00000559447 . The transcription factor ORF portion of this plasmid was synthesized by Genewiz. Please test multiple small colonies in case of plasmid recombination. To make this collection available in a timely manner, a portion of this collection was not fully sequenced by Addgene. If an Addgene verified full plasmid sequence is not available, please contact us prior to placing an order to request the full sequence.
How to cite: TFORF0195 was a gift from Feng Zhang (Addgene plasmid # 142554 ; http://n2t.net/addgene:142554 ; RRID:Addgene_142554)
