[The description below was written by a language model from this plasmid's Addgene catalogue record and pLannotate feature annotations shown in this document.]
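Description:
TFORF0195 is a lentiviral mammalian expression plasmid built on the pLX_TRC317 backbone and carrying the human transcription factor RFX7 (also known as RFXDC2) as its insert. It belongs to a barcoded collection of transcription factor ORFs. In bacteria it is maintained through a high-copy ColE1/pUC-type origin with ampicillin resistance (AmpR). An f1 origin and remnants of a lac/lacZα cloning region flanked by T7 and T3 promoters also sit in the backbone. The depositor notes that the plasmid can recombine during propagation, which is a common issue for constructs carrying LTR repeats.

The viral portion follows a third-generation, self-inactivating layout. An RSV promoter drives a truncated HIV-1 5' LTR, followed by the Ψ packaging signal with a gag fragment, the RRE for Rev-dependent export of the genomic RNA, a cPPT/CTS element, and a ΔU3 3' LTR followed by an SV40 polyadenylation signal. Two expression units lie between the LTRs. An SV40 early promoter/origin region sits directly upstream of puromycin N-acetyltransferase, allowing selection of transduced cells. Downstream, the strong constitutive EF-1α promoter drives the roughly 4.1 kb RFX7 coding sequence, which was made synthetically. A WPRE after the ORF enhances transcript stability and expression.

According to the record, each construct in the collection carries a unique 24-bp barcode, although the feature table does not annotate it. The short U6 promoter fragment annotated between the ORF and the WPRE appears to be residual sequence rather than a functional unit. The construct is intended for RFX7 overexpression, including pooled screens in which barcode readout identifies which transcription factor each cell received, as in directed differentiation studies.
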