Features (pLannotate 1.2.2; 31 found; start..end, strand, type, name):
      5..231     +  promoter       RSV promoter: Rous sarcoma virus enhancer/promoter
    232..412     +  LTR            5' LTR (truncated): truncated 5' long terminal repeat (LTR) from HIV-1
    459..584     +  misc_feature   HIV-1 Ψ: packaging signal of human immunodeficiency virus type 1
    568..931     +  CDS            HIV-1 gag (fragment): gag protein from human immunodeficiency virus 1; gag
   1077..1310    +  misc_feature   RRE: The Rev response element (RRE) of HIV-1 allows for Rev-dependent mRNA export from the nucleus to the cytoplasm.
   1687..1713    +  CDS            Rev (fragment): human immunodeficiency virus 1 (HIV-1) Rev protein; rev; enhances nuclear export of unspliced and incompletely spliced viral mRNAs
   1720..1743    +  promoter       SV40 promoter (fragment): SV40 early promoter
   1744..1815    +  promoter       SV40 promoter (fragment): SV40 enhancer and early promoter
   1839..1974    +  rep_origin     SV40 ori: SV40 origin of replication
   2020..2616    +  CDS            PuroR (fragment): puromycin N-acetyltransferase; pac from Streptomyces; confers resistance to puromycin
   2665..2782    +  misc_feature   cPPT/CTS: central polypurine tract and central termination sequence of HIV-1
   2847..2913    +  CDS            small t antigen (fragment): SV40 (simian virus 40) small t antigen
   2920..4098    +  promoter       EF-1α promoter: strong constitutive promoter for human elongation factor EF-1α
   4115..8203    +  CDS            RFX7: RFX7_HUMAN - Also known as RFXDC2. Experimental evidence at protein level: Swiss-Prot protein existence level 1. From Homo sapiens (Human).
   8219..8272    +  promoter       U6 promoter (fragment): RNA polymerase III promoter for human U6 snRNA
   8314..8902    +  misc_feature   WPRE: woodchuck hepatitis virus posttranscriptional regulatory element
   8953..8972    +  misc_feature   cPPT/CTS (fragment): central polypurine tract and central termination sequence of HIV-1
   8974..9207    +  LTR            3' LTR (ΔU3): self-inactivating 3' long terminal repeat (LTR) from HIV-1
   9285..9406    +  polyA_signal   SV40 poly(A) signal: SV40 polyadenylation signal
   9446..9581    +  rep_origin     SV40 ori: SV40 origin of replication
   9602..9620    -  promoter       T7 promoter: promoter for bacteriophage T7 RNA polymerase
   9628..9783    +  CDS            lacZα (fragment): LacZα fragment of β-galactosidase; lacZ fragment
   9788..10216   +  rep_origin     f1 ori (sequence partly withheld): f1 bacteriophage origin of replication; arrow indicates direction of (+) strand synthesis
  10269..10373   +  promoter       AmpR promoter: bla
  10374..11234   +  CDS            AmpR: β-lactamase; bla; confers resistance to ampicillin, carbenicillin, and related antibiotics
  11405..11993   +  rep_origin     ori: high-copy-number ColE1/pMB1/pBR322/pUC origin of replication
  12176..12268   +  CDS            lacI (fragment): lac repressor; lacI; The lac repressor binds to the lac operator to inhibit transcription in E. coli. This inhibition can be relieved by adding lactose or isopropyl-β-D-thiogalactopyranoside (IPTG).
  12281..12302   +  protein_bind   CAP binding site: CAP binding activates transcription in the presence of cAMP. E. coli catabolite activator protein
  12317..12347   +  promoter       lac promoter: promoter for the E. coli lac operon
  12351..12373   +  protein_bind   lac operator (fragment): The lac repressor binds to the lac operator to inhibit transcription in E. coli. This inhibition can be relieved by adding lactose or isopropyl-β-D-thiogalactopyranoside (IPTG). lac repressor encoded by lacI
  12416..12434   +  promoter       T3 promoter: promoter for bacteriophage T3 RNA polymerase
>Addgene plasmid #142554 | TFORF0195 | addgene full sequence | sequence record 395943 | Addgene NGS Result
TTAATGTAGTCTTATGCAATACTCTTGTAGTCTTGCAACATGGTAACGATGAGTTAGCAACATGCCTTAC
AAGGAGAGAAAAAGCACCGTGCATGCCGATTGGTGGAAGTAAGGTGGTACGATCGTGCCTTATTAGGAAG
GCAACAGACGGGTCTGACATGGATTGGACGAACCACTGAATTGCCGCATTGCAGAGATATTGTATTTAAG
TGCCTAGCTCGATACATAAACGGGTCTCTCTGGTTAGACCAGATCTGAGCCTGGGAGCTCTCTGGCTAAC
TAGGGAACCCACTGCTTAAGCCTCAATAAAGCTTGCCTTGAGTGCTTCAAGTAGTGTGTGCCCGTCTGTT
GTGTGACTCTGGTAACTAGAGATCCCTCAGACCCTTTTAGTCAGTGTGGAAAATCTCTAGCAGTGGCGCC
CGAACAGGGACTTGAAAGCGAAAGGGAAACCAGAGGAGCTCTCTCGACGCAGGACTCGGCTTGCTGAAGC
GCGCACGGCAAGAGGCGAGGGGCGGCGACTGGTGAGTACGCCAAAAATTTTGACTAGCGGAGGCTAGAAG
GAGAGAGATGGGTGCGAGAGCGTCAGTATTAAGCGGGGGAGAATTAGATCGCGATGGGAAAAAATTCGGT
TAAGGCCAGGGGGAAAGAAAAAATATAAATTAAAACATATAGTATGGGCAAGCAGGGAGCTAGAACGATT
CGCAGTTAATCCTGGCCTGTTAGAAACATCAGAAGGCTGTAGACAAATACTGGGACAGCTACAACCATCC
CTTCAGACAGGATCAGAAGAACTTAGATCATTATATAATACAGTAGCAACCCTCTATTGTGTGCATCAAA
GGATAGAGATAAAAGACACCAAGGAAGCTTTAGACAAGATAGAGGAAGAGCAAAACAAAAGTAAGACCAC
CGCACAGCAAGCGGCCGCTGATCTTCAGACCTGGAGGAGGAGATATGAGGGACAATTGGAGAAGTGAATT
ATATAAATATAAAGTAGTAAAAATTGAACCATTAGGAGTAGCACCCACCAAGGCAAAGAGAAGAGTGGTG
CAGAGAGAAAAAAGAGCAGTGGGAATAGGAGCTTTGTTCCTTGGGTTCTTGGGAGCAGCAGGAAGCACTA
TGGGCGCAGCGTCAATGACGCTGACGGTACAGGCCAGACAATTATTGTCTGGTATAGTGCAGCAGCAGAA
CAATTTGCTGAGGGCTATTGAGGCGCAACAGCATCTGTTGCAACTCACAGTCTGGGGCATCAAGCAGCTC
CAGGCAAGAATCCTGGCTGTGGAAAGATACCTAAAGGATCAACAGCTCCTGGGGATTTGGGGTTGCTCTG
GAAAACTCATTTGCACCACTGCTGTGCCTTGGAATGCTAGTTGGAGTAATAAATCTCTGGAACAGATTTG
GAATCACACGACCTGGATGGAGTGGGACAGAGAAATTAACAATTACACAAGCTTAATACACTCCTTAATT
GAAGAATCGCAAAACCAGCAAGAAAAGAATGAACAAGAATTATTGGAATTAGATAAATGGGCAAGTTTGT
GGAATTGGTTTAACATAACAAATTGGCTGTGGTATATAAAATTATTCATAATGATAGTAGGAGGCTTGGT
AGGTTTAAGAATAGTTTTTGCTGTACTTTCTATAGTGAATAGAGTTAGGCAGGGATATTCACCATTATCG
TTTCAGACCCACCTCCCAACCCCGAGGGGACCCATGCATTGCATCTCAATTAGTCAGCAACCAGGTGTGG
AAAGTCCCCAGGCTCCCCAGCAGGCAGAAGTATGCAAAGCATGCGTCTCAATTAGTCAGCAACCATAGTC
CCGCCCCTAACTCCGCCCATCCCGCCCCTAACTCCGCCCAGTTCCGCCCATTCTCCGCCCCATGGCTGAC
TAATTTTTTTTATTTATGCAGAGGCCGAGGCCGCCTCGGCCTCTGAGCTATTCCAGAAGTAGTGAGGAGG
CTTTTTTGGAGGCCTAGGCTTTTGCAAAAAGCTTTCTAGAGGTACCACCGGAGCTTACCATGACCGAGTA
CAAGCCCACGGTGCGCCTCGCCACCCGCGACGACGTCCCCAGGGCCGTACGCACCCTCGCCGCCGCGTTC
GCCGACTACCCCGCCACGCGCCACACCGTCGATCCGGACCGCCACATCGAGCGGGTCACCGAGCTGCAAG
AACTCTTCCTCACGCGCGTCGGGCTCGACATCGGCAAGGTGTGGGTCGCGGACGACGGCGCCGCCGTGGC
GGTCTGGACCACGCCGGAGAGCGTCGAAGCGGGGGCGGTGTTCGCCGAGATCGGCCCGCGCATGGCCGAG
TTGAGCGGTTCCCGGCTGGCCGCGCAGCAACAGATGGAAGGCCTCCTGGCGCCGCACCGGCCCAAGGAGC
CCGCGTGGTTCCTGGCCACCGTCGGCGTCTCGCCCGACCACCAGGGCAAGGGTCTGGGCAGCGCCGTCGT
GCTCCCCGGAGTGGAGGCGGCCGAGCGCGCCGGGGTGCCCGCCTTCCTGGAGACCTCCGCGCCCCGCAAC
CTCCCCTTCTACGAGCGGCTCGGCTTCACCGTCACCGCCGACGTCGAGGTGCCCGAAGGACCGCGCACCT
GGTGCATGACCCGCAAGCCCGGTGCCAGTTAACGAATTCTAGATCTTGAGACAAATGGCAGTATTCATCC
ACAATTTTAAAAGAAAAGGGGGGATTGGGGGGTACAGTGCAGGGGAAAGAATAGTAGACATAATAGCAAC
AGACATACAAACTAAAGAATTACAAAAACAAATTACAAAAATTCAAAATTTTCGGGTTTATTACAGGGAC
AGCAGAGATCCACTTTGGCGCCGGCTCGAGGCCTGCAGGTGCAAAGATGGATAAAGTTTTAAACAGAGAG
GAATCTTTGCAGCTAATGGACCTTCTAGGTCTTGAAAGGAGTGGGAATTGGCTCCGGTGCCCGTCAGTGG
GCAGAGCGCACATCGCCCACAGTCCCCGAGAAGTTGGGGGGAGGGGTCGGCAATTGAACCGGTGCCTAGA
GAAGGTGGCGCGGGGTAAACTGGGAAAGTGATGTCGTGTACTGGCTCCGCCTTTTTCCCGAGGGTGGGGG
AGAACCGTATATAAGTGCAGTAGTCGCCGTGAACGTTCTTTTTCGCAACGGGTTTGCCGCCAGAACACAG
GTAAGTGCCGTGTGTGGTTCCCGCGGGCCTGGCCTCTTTACGGGTTATGGCCCTTGCGTGCCTTGAATTA
CTTCCACCTGGCTGCAGTACGTGATTCTTGATCCCGAGCTTCGGGTTGGAAGTGGGTGGGAGAGTTCGAG
GCCTTGCGCTTAAGGAGCCCCTTCGCCTCGTGCTTGAGTTGAGGCCTGGCCTGGGCGCTGGGGCCGCCGC
GTGCGAATCTGGTGGCACCTTCGCGCCTGTCTCGCTGCTTTCGATAAGTCTCTAGCCATTTAAAATTTTT
GATGACCTGCTGCGACGCTTTTTTTCTGGCAAGATAGTCTTGTAAATGCGGGCCAAGATCTGCACACTGG
TATTTCGGTTTTTGGGGCCGCGGGCGGCGACGGGGCCCGTGCGTCCCAGCGCACATGTTCGGCGAGGCGG
GGCCTGCGAGCGCGGCCACCGAGAATCGGACGGGGGTAGTCTCAAGCTGGCCGGCCTGCTCTGGTGCCTG
GCCTCGCGCCGCCGTGTATCGCCCCGCCCTGGGCGGCAAGGCTGGCCCGGTCGGCACCAGTTGCGTGAGC
GGAAAGATGGCCGCTTCCCGGCCCTGCTGCAGGGAGCTCAAAATGGAGGACGCGGCGCTCGGGAGAGCGG
GCGGGTGAGTCACCCACACAAAGGAAAAGGGCCTTTCCGTCCTCAGCCGTCGCTTCATGTGACTCCACGG
AGTACCGGGCGCCGTCCAGGCACCTCGATTAGTTCTCGAGCTTTTGGAGTACGTCGTCTTTAGGTTGGGG
GGAGGGGTTTTATGCGATGGAGTTTCCCCACACTGAGTGGGTGGAGACTGAAGTTAGGCCAGCTTGGCAC
TTGATGTAATTCTCCTTGGAATTTGCCCTTTTTGAGTTTGGATCTTGGTTCATTCTCAAGCCTCAGACAG
TGGTTCAAAGTTTTTTTCTTCCATTTCAGGTGTCGTGAGGCTAGCACCGCCACCATGTCATCTAGTCGGG
CACAACAAATGCATGCCTTTTCCTGGATTCGGAATACCCTAGAGGAACATCCGGAGACTTCACTGCCCAA
ACAGGAAGTCTATGATGAGTACAAGAGCTATTGTGACAATCTTGGTTACCATCCATTAAGTGCTGCTGAT
TTTGGAAAGATCATGAAAAACGTCTTTCCAAACATGAAGGCACGTCGTTTGGGCACAAGAGGCAAATCTA
AATATTGCTACAGTGGACTAAGAAAAAAAGCTTTTGTTCATATGCCAACACTGCCCAACCTTGACTTTCA
CAAAACTGGAGATGGGTTGGAAGGAGCTGAACCTTCTGGGCAGCTTCAAAATATTGATGAAGAAGTTATC
TCTTCTGCTTGCCGTCTTGTGTGTGAGTGGGCCCAGAAAGTGTTAAGCCAACCATTTGACACCGTCTTGG
AATTAGCCCGCTTCCTTGTAAAAAGTCACTATATAGGCACCAAGTCAATGGCAGCTCTAACTGTAATGGC
AGCAGCACCAGCAGGAATGAAAGGAATTACCCAGCCTTCTGCTTTTATACCTACAGCTGAAAGTAATTCC
TTTCAGCCTCAGGTGAAGACTTTGCCATCTCCAATTGATGCTAAACAGCAGTTGCAACGGAAAATCCAGA
AGAAGCAGCAAGAACAGAAACTACAATCCCCTTTGCCAGGAGAATCTGCAGCAAAAAAGTCAGAAAGTGC
TACAAGCAATGGAGTGACTAATCTTCCTAATGGAAATCCTTCAATCCTTTCTCCTCAACCTATTGGTATC
GTTGTGGCAGCTGTCCCTAGTCCCATTCCGGTCCAGCGGACTAGGCAATTGGTAACTTCACCGAGTCCAA
TGAGTTCTTCTGACGGCAAAGTTCTTCCCCTCAATGTACAGGTGGTCACTCAGCACATGCAGTCTGTGAA
ACAGGCACCAAAGACTCCCCAGAACGTTCCAGCCAGTCCTGGTGGGGATCGTTCTGCCCGGCACCGTTAC
CCTCAGATCTTACCCAAACCAGCGAACACCAGTGCACTCACCATTCGCTCTCCAACTACTGTCCTCTTTA
CTAGTAGTCCCATCAAAACTGCTGTTGTACCCGCTTCACACATGAGTTCTCTAAATGTGGTGAAAATGAC
AACAATATCCCTCACACCCAGCAACAGTAACACCCCTCTTAAACATTCTGCCTCAGTCAGCAGTGCTACA
GGAACAACAGAAGAATCAAGGAGTGTTCCACAGATCAAGAATGGTTCTGTCGTGTCGCTTCAGTCTCCTG
GGTCCAGGAGCAGCAGTGCGGGGGGAACATCTGCTGTGGAAGTCAAAGTGGAACCCGAAACATCATCAGA
TGAGCATCCTGTACAGTGCCAAGAGAACTCTGATGAGGCTAAAGCTCCCCAGACACCTAGTGCCCTTTTG
GGGCAGAAAAGTAATACAGACGGAGCACTGCAGAAACCTTCAAATGAAGGTGTCATTGAAATAAAAGCAA
CTAAGGTCTGTGACCAGAGGACCAAATGTAAAAGTCGCTGTAATGAAATGCTGCCAGGCACGTCAACAGG
CAATAATCAAAGCACTATCACTCTATCAGTTGCTTCTCAGAACTTAACTTTCACCAGCAGCAGCTCACCA
CCTAATGGTGACTCAATCAATAAAGACCCTAAATTATGCACTAAAAGCCCAAGAAAACGACTGTCTTCTA
CATTGCAGGAGACCCAGGTGCCTCCTGTAAAGAAACCAATTGTGGAACAGCTTTCAGCAGCTACCATAGA
AGGGCAGAAACAAGGCAGTGTTAAGAAGGACCAAAAGGTTCCACATTCAGGGAAAACAGAAGGTTCAACA
GCAGGTGCTCAGATTCCTAGCAAGGTATCAGTAAATGTCAGTTCACACATAGGAGCAAATCAACCCTTGA
ATTCCTCTGCCCTTGTTATCAGTGATTCAGCTTTGGAACAGCAAACAACCCCATCATCATCTCCAGATAT
AAAAGTAAAACTTGAAGGAAGTGTCTTTCTCTTGGACAGTGATTCAAAGTCAGTTGGCAGCTTTAATCCA
AATGGATGGCAACAAATCACTAAAGATTCTGAGTTTATATCTGCCAGTTGTGAACAACAGCAAGATATCA
GTGTTATGACAATTCCTGAGCACTCTGATATCAATGACTTAGAGAAATCTGTTTGGGAATTAGAAGGAAT
GCCACAGGACACATATAGCCAGCAGCTACATAGCCAGATACAGGAATCTTCTTTAAATCAAATACAAGCA
CATTCTTCAGATCAGTTACCTCTGCAATCTGAACTGAAGGAGTTTGAGCCTTCTGTTTCCCAGACAAATG
AAAGCTACTTTCCTTTTGATGATGAACTTACACAAGATAGTATTGTGGAAGAGCTGGTGCTTATGGAGCA
GCAAATGTCAATGAACAATTCTCATTCTTACGGCAACTGTTTGGGAATGACCCTTCAGAGTCAGTCAGTA
ACTCCAGGAGCTCCAATGTCATCTCACACTTCCAGCACCCACTTCTATCATCCAATCCACAGCAATGGCA
CTCCAATCCACACACCCACACCCACACCCACACCCACTCCTACTCCAACCCCAACCCCAACCCCGACATC
TGAAATGATTGCTGGATCTCAGAGTCTGTCACGGGAGAGCCCTTGCTCCAGGCTAGCCCAGACTACACCT
GTGGATAGTGCTTTAGGAAGTAGCCGACATACACCCATTGGTACTCCACATTCTAACTGCAGCAGTAGTG
TCCCCCCCAGCCCTGTTGAATGCAGGAATCCGTTTGCATTCACTCCAATAAGCTCCAGTATGGCATATCA
TGACGCCAGCATTGTCTCAAGTAGTCCTGTGAAACCGATGCAAAGACCCATGGCCACACACCCTGACAAA
ACCAAGCTTGAATGGATGAATAATGGGTATAGTGGGGTTGGTAATTCATCAGTTTCTGGCCATGGTATTC
TCCCAAGCTATCAGGAACTAGTGGAAGACCGTTTCAGGAAACCTCATGCTTTTGCTGTGCCTGGACAGTC
TTATCAGTCTCAATCCAGACATCATGACACTCATTTTGGTCGTTTGACTCCTGTCTCTCCTGTGCAGCAT
CAAGGTGCCACTGTAAATAACACCAACAAACAGGAGGGTTTTGCAGTCCCTGCCCCTCTTGATAATAAAG
GAACTAATTCATCTGCCAGCAGCAACTTCAGATGCCGGAGTGTGAGCCCTGCTGTTCATCGCCAACGTAA
TCTTAGTGGAAGCACCCTCTATCCAGTATCTAATATCCCACGATCTAATGTGACCCCCTTTGGAAGTCCA
GTTACCCCAGAAGTTCATGTTTTCACAAATGTTCACACAGACGCATGTGCCAACAACATAGCTCAAAGAA
GCCAATCAGTTCCATTGACAGTCATGATGCAGACAGCCTTCCCAAACGCTCTTCAGAAGCAAGCAAACAG
TAAAAAAATAACCAATGTTTTGTTGAGTAAACTTGATTCCGACAATGATGATGCAGTGAGAGGTTTGGGA
ATGAACAACCTGCCCTCTAATTATACAGCCCGGATGAATCTCACTCAGATTTTGGAACCTTCCACTGTTT
TTCCTAGTGCCAACCCACAAAATATGATCGATTCCAGCACTTCTGTTTATGAGTTCCAAACACCATCTTA
CCTCACCAAAAGTAATAGCACCGGTCAGATCAATTTTTCTCCTGGAGATAATCAAGCACAATCAGAAATT
GGAGAGCAACAATTAGATTTCAATAGCACTGTTAAAGACCTGTTGAGTGGAGACAGCTTGCAAACCAACC
AGCAGCTGGTAGGTCAGGGAGCATCTGATCTCACTAATACTGCATCTGATTTCTCTAGCGATATCAGGTT
GTCTTCTGAGCTCTCAGGCAGCATCAATGATTTGAACACTTTAGACCCAAATCTACTGTTTGATCCAGGT
CGTCAGCAGGGACAAGATGATGAAGCTACACTGGAAGAATTAAAGAATGACCCATTATTTCAACAAATTT
GCAGTGAATCCATGAATTCTATGACTTCATCAGGTTTTGAATGGATAGAAAGCAAGGACCATCCTACTGT
TGAAATGTTGGGTTAGTAATGAACTAGTCCGTAACTTGAAAGTATTTCGATTTCTTGGCTTTATATATCT
TGTGGAAAGGACGATTCGCTTAGCAGATGCAGTGCTACACGCGTTAAGTCGACAATCAACCTCTGGATTA
CAAAATTTGTGAAAGATTGACTGGTATTCTTAACTATGTTGCTCCTTTTACGCTATGTGGATACGCTGCT
TTAATGCCTTTGTATCATGCTATTGCTTCCCGTATGGCTTTCATTTTCTCCTCCTTGTATAAATCCTGGT
TGCTGTCTCTTTATGAGGAGTTGTGGCCCGTTGTCAGGCAACGTGGCGTGGTGTGCACTGTGTTTGCTGA
CGCAACCCCCACTGGTTGGGGCATTGCCACCACCTGTCAGCTCCTTTCCGGGACTTTCGCTTTCCCCCTC
CCTATTGCCACGGCGGAACTCATCGCCGCCTGCCTTGCCCGCTGCTGGACAGGGGCTCGGCTGTTGGGCA
CTGACAATTCCGTGGTGTTGTCGGGGAAATCATCGTCCTTTCCTTGGCTGCTCGCCTGTGTTGCCACCTG
GATTCTGCGCGGGACGTCCTTCTGCTACGTCCCTTCGGCCCTCAATCCAGCGGACCTTCCTTCCCGCGGC
CTGCTGCCGGCTCTGCGGCCTCTTCCGCGTCTTCGCCTTCGCCCTCAGACGAGTCGGATCTCCCTTTGGG
CCGCCTCCCCGCGTCGACTTTAAGACCAATGACTTACAAGGCAGCTGTAGATCTTAGCCACTTTTTAAAA
GAAAAGGGGGGACTGGAAGGGCTAATTCACTCCCAACGAAGACAAGATCTGCTTTTTGCTTGTACTGGGT
CTCTCTGGTTAGACCAGATCTGAGCCTGGGAGCTCTCTGGCTAACTAGGGAACCCACTGCTTAAGCCTCA
ATAAAGCTTGCCTTGAGTGCTTCAAGTAGTGTGTGCCCGTCTGTTGTGTGACTCTGGTAACTAGAGATCC
CTCAGACCCTTTTAGTCAGTGTGGAAAATCTCTAGCAGTACGTATAGTAGTTCATGTCATCTTATTATTC
AGTATTTATAACTTGCAAAGAAATGAATATCAGAGAGTGAGAGGAACTTGTTTATTGCAGCTTATAATGG
TTACAAATAAAGCAATAGCATCACAAATTTCACAAATAAAGCATTTTTTTCACTGCATTCTAGTTGTGGT
TTGTCCAAACTCATCAATGTATCTTATCATGTCTGGCTCTAGCTATCCCGCCCCTAACTCCGCCCATCCC
GCCCCTAACTCCGCCCAGTTCCGCCCATTCTCCGCCCCATGGCTGACTAATTTTTTTTATTTATGCAGAG
GCCGAGGCCGCCTCGGCCTCTGAGCTATTCCAGAAGTAGTGAGGAGGCTTTTTTGGAGGCCTAGGGACGT
ACCCAATTCGCCCTATAGTGAGTCGTATTACGCGCGCTCACTGGCCGTCGTTTTACAACGTCGTGACTGG
GAAAACCCTGGCGTTACCCAACTTAATCGCCTTGCAGCACATCCCCCTTTCGCCAGCTGGCGTAATAGCG
AAGAGGCCCGCACCGATCGCCCTTCCCAACAGTTGCGCAGCCTGAATGGCGAATGGG
[124 nt withheld, positions 9788-9911]
C
[91 nt withheld, positions 9913-10003]
A
[49 nt withheld, positions 10005-10053]
CCTTTGACGTTGGAGTCCACGTTCTTT
[37 nt withheld, positions 10081-10117]
ACCCTATCTCGGTCTATTCTTTTGATTTATAAGGGATTTTGCCGATTTCGGCCTATTGGTTAAAAAATGA
GCTGATTTAACAAAAATTTAACGCGAATTTTAACAAAATATTAACGCTTACAATTTAGGTGGCACTTTTC
GGGGAAATGTGCGCGGAACCCCTATTTGTTTATTTTTCTAAATACATTCAAATATGTATCCGCTCATGAG
ACAATAACCCTGATAAATGCTTCAATAATATTGAAAAAGGAAGAGTATGAGTATTCAACATTTCCGTGTC
GCCCTTATTCCCTTTTTTGCGGCATTTTGCCTTCCTGTTTTTGCTCACCCAGAAACGCTGGTGAAAGTAA
AAGATGCTGAAGATCAGTTGGGTGCACGAGTGGGTTACATCGAACTGGATCTCAACAGCGGTAAGATCCT
TGAGAGTTTTCGCCCCGAAGAACGTTTTCCAATGATGAGCACTTTTAAAGTTCTGCTATGTGGCGCGGTA
TTATCCCGTATTGACGCCGGGCAAGAGCAACTCGGTCGCCGCATACACTATTCTCAGAATGACTTGGTTG
AGTACTCACCAGTCACAGAAAAGCATCTTACGGATGGCATGACAGTAAGAGAATTATGCAGTGCTGCCAT
AACCATGAGTGATAACACTGCGGCCAACTTACTTCTGACAACGATCGGAGGACCGAAGGAGCTAACCGCT
TTTTTGCACAACATGGGGGATCATGTAACTCGCCTTGATCGTTGGGAACCGGAGCTGAATGAAGCCATAC
CAAACGACGAGCGTGACACCACGATGCCTGTAGCAATGGCAACAACGTTGCGCAAACTATTAACTGGCGA
ACTACTTACTCTAGCTTCCCGGCAACAATTAATAGACTGGATGGAGGCGGATAAAGTTGCAGGACCACTT
CTGCGCTCGGCCCTTCCGGCTGGCTGGTTTATTGCTGATAAATCTGGAGCCGGTGAGCGTGGGTCTCGCG
GTATCATTGCAGCACTGGGGCCAGATGGTAAGCCCTCCCGTATCGTAGTTATCTACACGACGGGGAGTCA
GGCAACTATGGATGAACGAAATAGACAGATCGCTGAGATAGGTGCCTCACTGATTAAGCATTGGTAACTG
TCAGACCAAGTTTACTCATATATACTTTAGATTGATTTAAAACTTCATTTTTAATTTAAAAGGATCTAGG
TGAAGATCCTTTTTGATAATCTCATGACCAAAATCCCTTAACGTGAGTTTTCGTTCCACTGAGCGTCAGA
CCCCGTAGAAAAGATCAAAGGATCTTCTTGAGATCCTTTTTTTCTGCGCGTAATCTGCTGCTTGCAAACA
AAAAAACCACCGCTACCAGCGGTGGTTTGTTTGCCGGATCAAGAGCTACCAACTCTTTTTCCGAAGGTAA
CTGGCTTCAGCAGAGCGCAGATACCAAATACTGTTCTTCTAGTGTAGCCGTAGTTAGGCCACCACTTCAA
GAACTCTGTAGCACCGCCTACATACCTCGCTCTGCTAATCCTGTTACCAGTGGCTGCTGCCAGTGGCGAT
AAGTCGTGTCTTACCGGGTTGGACTCAAGACGATAGTTACCGGATAAGGCGCAGCGGTCGGGCTGAACGG
GGGGTTCGTGCACACAGCCCAGCTTGGAGCGAACGACCTACACCGAACTGAGATACCTACAGCGTGAGCT
ATGAGAAAGCGCCACGCTTCCCGAAGGGAGAAAGGCGGACAGGTATCCGGTAAGCGGCAGGGTCGGAACA
GGAGAGCGCACGAGGGAGCTTCCAGGGGGAAACGCCTGGTATCTTTATAGTCCTGTCGGGTTTCGCCACC
TCTGACTTGAGCGTCGATTTTTGTGATGCTCGTCAGGGGGGCGGAGCCTATGGAAAAACGCCAGCAACGC
GGCCTTTTTACGGTTCCTGGCCTTTTGCTGGCCTTTTGCTCACATGTTCTTTCCTGCGTTATCCCCTGAT
TCTGTGGATAACCGTATTACCGCCTTTGAGTGAGCTGATACCGCTCGCCGCAGCCGAACGACCGAGCGCA
GCGAGTCAGTGAGCGAGGAAGCGGAAGAGCGCCCAATACGCAAACCGCCTCTCCCCGCGCGTTGGCCGAT
TCATTAATGCAGCTGGCACGACAGGTTTCCCGACTGGAAAGCGGGCAGTGAGCGCAACGCAATTAATGTG
AGTTAGCTCACTCATTAGGCACCCCAGGCTTTACACTTTATGCTTCCGGCTCGTATGTTGTGTGGAATTG
TGAGCGGATAACAATTTCACACAGGAAACAGCTATGACCATGATTACGCCAAGCGCGCAATTAACCCTCA
CTAAAGGGAACAAAAGCTGGAGCTGCAAGC
