>Addgene plasmid #142554 | TFORF0195 | depositor partial sequence | sequence record 279800 | Insert
ACCGCCACCATGTCATCTAGTCGGGCACAACAAATGCATGCCTTTTCCTGGATTCGGAATACCCTAGAGG
AACATCCGGAGACTTCACTGCCCAAACAGGAAGTCTATGATGAGTACAAGAGCTATTGTGACAATCTTGG
TTACCATCCATTAAGTGCTGCTGATTTTGGAAAGATCATGAAAAACGTCTTTCCAAACATGAAGGCACGT
CGTTTGGGCACAAGAGGCAAATCTAAATATTGCTACAGTGGACTAAGAAAAAAAGCTTTTGTTCATATGC
CAACACTGCCCAACCTTGACTTTCACAAAACTGGAGATGGGTTGGAAGGAGCTGAACCTTCTGGGCAGCT
TCAAAATATTGATGAAGAAGTTATCTCTTCTGCTTGCCGTCTTGTGTGTGAGTGGGCCCAGAAAGTGTTA
AGCCAACCATTTGACACCGTCTTGGAATTAGCCCGCTTCCTTGTAAAAAGTCACTATATAGGCACCAAGT
CAATGGCAGCTCTAACTGTAATGGCAGCAGCACCAGCAGGAATGAAAGGAATTACCCAGCCTTCTGCTTT
TATACCTACAGCTGAAAGTAATTCCTTTCAGCCTCAGGTGAAGACTTTGCCATCTCCAATTGATGCTAAA
CAGCAGTTGCAACGGAAAATCCAGAAGAAGCAGCAAGAACAGAAACTACAATCCCCTTTGCCAGGAGAAT
CTGCAGCAAAAAAGTCAGAAAGTGCTACAAGCAATGGAGTGACTAATCTTCCTAATGGAAATCCTTCAAT
CCTTTCTCCTCAACCTATTGGTATCGTTGTGGCAGCTGTCCCTAGTCCCATTCCGGTCCAGCGGACTAGG
CAATTGGTAACTTCACCGAGTCCAATGAGTTCTTCTGACGGCAAAGTTCTTCCCCTCAATGTACAGGTGG
TCACTCAGCACATGCAGTCTGTGAAACAGGCACCAAAGACTCCCCAGAACGTTCCAGCCAGTCCTGGTGG
GGATCGTTCTGCCCGGCACCGTTACCCTCAGATCTTACCCAAACCAGCGAACACCAGTGCACTCACCATT
CGCTCTCCAACTACTGTCCTCTTTACTAGTAGTCCCATCAAAACTGCTGTTGTACCCGCTTCACACATGA
GTTCTCTAAATGTGGTGAAAATGACAACAATATCCCTCACACCCAGCAACAGTAACACCCCTCTTAAACA
TTCTGCCTCAGTCAGCAGTGCTACAGGAACAACAGAAGAATCAAGGAGTGTTCCACAGATCAAGAATGGT
TCTGTCGTGTCGCTTCAGTCTCCTGGGTCCAGGAGCAGCAGTGCGGGGGGAACATCTGCTGTGGAAGTCA
AAGTGGAACCCGAAACATCATCAGATGAGCATCCTGTACAGTGCCAAGAGAACTCTGATGAGGCTAAAGC
TCCCCAGACACCTAGTGCCCTTTTGGGGCAGAAAAGTAATACAGACGGAGCACTGCAGAAACCTTCAAAT
GAAGGTGTCATTGAAATAAAAGCAACTAAGGTCTGTGACCAGAGGACCAAATGTAAAAGTCGCTGTAATG
AAATGCTGCCAGGCACGTCAACAGGCAATAATCAAAGCACTATCACTCTATCAGTTGCTTCTCAGAACTT
AACTTTCACCAGCAGCAGCTCACCACCTAATGGTGACTCAATCAATAAAGACCCTAAATTATGCACTAAA
AGCCCAAGAAAACGACTGTCTTCTACATTGCAGGAGACCCAGGTGCCTCCTGTAAAGAAACCAATTGTGG
AACAGCTTTCAGCAGCTACCATAGAAGGGCAGAAACAAGGCAGTGTTAAGAAGGACCAAAAGGTTCCACA
TTCAGGGAAAACAGAAGGTTCAACAGCAGGTGCTCAGATTCCTAGCAAGGTATCAGTAAATGTCAGTTCA
CACATAGGAGCAAATCAACCCTTGAATTCCTCTGCCCTTGTTATCAGTGATTCAGCTTTGGAACAGCAAA
CAACCCCATCATCATCTCCAGATATAAAAGTAAAACTTGAAGGAAGTGTCTTTCTCTTGGACAGTGATTC
AAAGTCAGTTGGCAGCTTTAATCCAAATGGATGGCAACAAATCACTAAAGATTCTGAGTTTATATCTGCC
AGTTGTGAACAACAGCAAGATATCAGTGTTATGACAATTCCTGAGCACTCTGATATCAATGACTTAGAGA
AATCTGTTTGGGAATTAGAAGGAATGCCACAGGACACATATAGCCAGCAGCTACATAGCCAGATACAGGA
ATCTTCTTTAAATCAAATACAAGCACATTCTTCAGATCAGTTACCTCTGCAATCTGAACTGAAGGAGTTT
GAGCCTTCTGTTTCCCAGACAAATGAAAGCTACTTTCCTTTTGATGATGAACTTACACAAGATAGTATTG
TGGAAGAGCTGGTGCTTATGGAGCAGCAAATGTCAATGAACAATTCTCATTCTTACGGCAACTGTTTGGG
AATGACCCTTCAGAGTCAGTCAGTAACTCCAGGAGCTCCAATGTCATCTCACACTTCCAGCACCCACTTC
TATCATCCAATCCACAGCAATGGCACTCCAATCCACACACCCACACCCACACCCACACCCACTCCTACTC
CAACCCCAACCCCAACCCCGACATCTGAAATGATTGCTGGATCTCAGAGTCTGTCACGGGAGAGCCCTTG
CTCCAGGCTAGCCCAGACTACACCTGTGGATAGTGCTTTAGGAAGTAGCCGACATACACCCATTGGTACT
CCACATTCTAACTGCAGCAGTAGTGTCCCCCCCAGCCCTGTTGAATGCAGGAATCCGTTTGCATTCACTC
CAATAAGCTCCAGTATGGCATATCATGACGCCAGCATTGTCTCAAGTAGTCCTGTGAAACCGATGCAAAG
ACCCATGGCCACACACCCTGACAAAACCAAGCTTGAATGGATGAATAATGGGTATAGTGGGGTTGGTAAT
TCATCAGTTTCTGGCCATGGTATTCTCCCAAGCTATCAGGAACTAGTGGAAGACCGTTTCAGGAAACCTC
ATGCTTTTGCTGTGCCTGGACAGTCTTATCAGTCTCAATCCAGACATCATGACACTCATTTTGGTCGTTT
GACTCCTGTCTCTCCTGTGCAGCATCAAGGTGCCACTGTAAATAACACCAACAAACAGGAGGGTTTTGCA
GTCCCTGCCCCTCTTGATAATAAAGGAACTAATTCATCTGCCAGCAGCAACTTCAGATGCCGGAGTGTGA
GCCCTGCTGTTCATCGCCAACGTAATCTTAGTGGAAGCACCCTCTATCCAGTATCTAATATCCCACGATC
TAATGTGACCCCCTTTGGAAGTCCAGTTACCCCAGAAGTTCATGTTTTCACAAATGTTCACACAGACGCA
TGTGCCAACAACATAGCTCAAAGAAGCCAATCAGTTCCATTGACAGTCATGATGCAGACAGCCTTCCCAA
ACGCTCTTCAGAAGCAAGCAAACAGTAAAAAAATAACCAATGTTTTGTTGAGTAAACTTGATTCCGACAA
TGATGATGCAGTGAGAGGTTTGGGAATGAACAACCTGCCCTCTAATTATACAGCCCGGATGAATCTCACT
CAGATTTTGGAACCTTCCACTGTTTTTCCTAGTGCCAACCCACAAAATATGATCGATTCCAGCACTTCTG
TTTATGAGTTCCAAACACCATCTTACCTCACCAAAAGTAATAGCACCGGTCAGATCAATTTTTCTCCTGG
AGATAATCAAGCACAATCAGAAATTGGAGAGCAACAATTAGATTTCAATAGCACTGTTAAAGACCTGTTG
AGTGGAGACAGCTTGCAAACCAACCAGCAGCTGGTAGGTCAGGGAGCATCTGATCTCACTAATACTGCAT
CTGATTTCTCTAGCGATATCAGGTTGTCTTCTGAGCTCTCAGGCAGCATCAATGATTTGAACACTTTAGA
CCCAAATCTACTGTTTGATCCAGGTCGTCAGCAGGGACAAGATGATGAAGCTACACTGGAAGAATTAAAG
AATGACCCATTATTTCAACAAATTTGCAGTGAATCCATGAATTCTATGACTTCATCAGGTTTTGAATGGA
TAGAAAGCAAGGACCATCCTACTGTTGAAATGTTGGGTTAGTAATGAACTAGTCCGTAACTTGAAAGTAT
TTCGATTTCTTGGCTTTATATATCTTGTGGAAAGGACGATTCGCTTAGCAGATGCAGTGCTAC
