>Addgene plasmid #142554 | TFORF0195 | depositor partial sequence | sequence record 279801 | Barcode
TTCGCTTAGCAGATGCAGTGCTAC
